>Addgene plasmid #79020 | pREP82xV5_ccdB | depositor full sequence | sequence record 147777 | Full Sequence
AAGCTTGCATGCCTGCAGGTCGATCGACTCTAGAGGATCAGAAAATTATCGCCATAAAAGACAGAATAAG
TCATCAGCGGTTGTTTCATTTCCTATATTTTTTTTTTATTTTTTTATTTTTTAATAAGGGAAAATTTAAC
GTCTAAGGATACAGAAGATTGTTAGCACATTAAAGTAATAAAGGCTTAAGTAGTAAGTGCCTTAGCATGT
TATTGTATTTCAAAGGACATAATCTAAAATAATAACAATATCATTTCTCACAAGTTATTCAATTTTCTTT
TTTTTTTCTAATAATATCAAGAATGTATTATTTGTTTGACATAAGTCAACTAATTTATTTAATATGCTGG
ATTAATCTTGCAGACATGTAAATTAACAAGTTTTAGTCAAATAACGTTGAAGTTTCAATGAACTCAAATA
ATTTCTCTTTTTTTTTATATAACTCTAATCTGATTTATATTTTCCGCAGGGATCAACTGAAGTTATGACA
TTTGGATTGGATCACTTATAACCTTGGTCGCCAAATAATACAAAAATCAGCGTTATAAAACAAAGAAGGT
TTTTGTTAAGAAATTAATCCTCTTTCTTGATAAGAAAGTTGAACCGAAATTGCAGATACTGATATATGAA
AATAATACCCACAATTTTGGGAATAGCGCAAGCCTCAATTTAAACAATAGGTGAGGACACATGATAATGA
CCTCAATGATTGTTAGAAGAAAAGAGCCTCATTACAAAATCGAAAAATGAATGGTTGGGTACAAGTTTCC
AAAACATGGTAAAGTGGACTTTGCGTATGAGACGTAAATAGAAAAAAACACTTGTTATATGTTTTCTAGA
ATTATTGTTGTCTCTTTATGGTTGGATGATGCAAAATAGTAATTTCGGTTAGTTGCTGTAAAACACCACG
AGACAAATAGATATGGATATTTATTAAATCAGGAAAAACGTAACTCTCGGCTACTGGATGGTTCAGTCAC
CCAACGATTACTGGGGAGAGAAAACAGGGCAAAAGCAAAGCTTAAAGGAATCCGATTGTCATTCGGCAAT
GTGCAGCGAAACTAAAAACCGGATAATGGACCTGTTAATCGAAACATTGAAGATGGAAGAGGAATCCTGG
CATATCATCAATTGAATAAGTTGAATTAATTATTTCAATCTCATTCTCACTTTCTGACTTATAGTCGCTT
TGTTAAATCATACCTCGAGTCTATGGGTAAACCTATTCCTAACCCTTTGTTAGGCTTGGACAGTACTGGT
GCTGGTAAGCCTATTCCCAATCCCTTGCTTGGTCTTGACTCTACTGGTCATATGACAAGTTTGTACAAAA
AAGCTGAACGAGAAACGTAAAATGATATAAATATCAATATATTAAATTAGATTTTGCATAAAAAACAGAC
TACATAATACTGTAAAACACAACATATCCAGTCACTATGGCGGCCGCATTAGGCACCCCAGGCTTTACAC
TTTATGCTTCCGGCTCGTATAATGTGTGGATTTTGAGTTAGGATCCGTCGAGATTTTCAGGAGCTAAGGA
AGCTAAAATGGAGAAAAAAATCACTGGATATACCACCGTTGATATATCCCAATGGCATCGTAAAGAACAT
TTTGAGGCATTTCAGTCAGTTGCTCAATGTACCTATAACCAGACCGTTCAGCTGGATATTACGGCCTTTT
TAAAGACCGTAAAGAAAAATAAGCACAAGTTTTATCCGGCCTTTATTCACATTCTTGCCCGCCTGATGAA
TGCTCATCCGGAATTCCGTATGGCAATGAAAGACGGTGAGCTGGTGATATGGGATAGTGTTCACCCTTGT
TACACCGTTTTCCATGAGCAAACTGAAACGTTTTCATCGCTCTGGAGTGAATACCACGACGATTTCCGGC
AGTTTCTACACATATATTCGCAAGATGTGGCGTGTTACGGTGAAAACCTGGCCTATTTCCCTAAAGGGTT
TATTGAGAATATGTTTTTCGTCTCAGCCAATCCCTGGGTGAGTTTCACCAGTTTTGATTTAAACGTGGCC
AATATGGACAACTTCTTCGCCCCCGTTTTCACCATGGGCAAATATTATACGCAAGGCGACAAGGTGCTGA
TGCCGCTGGCGATTCAGGTTCATCATGCCGTTTGTGATGGCTTCCATGTCGGCAGAATGCTTAATGAATT
ACAACAGTACTGCGATGAGTGGCAGGGCGGGGCGTAATCTAGAGGATCCGGCTTACTAAAAGCCAGATAA
CAGTATGCGTATTTGCGCGCTGATTTTTGCGGTATAAGAATATATACTGATATGTATACCCGAAGTATGT
CAAAAAGAGGTATGCTATGAAGCAGCGTATTACAGTGACAGTTGACAGCGACAGCTATCAGTTGCTCAAG
GCATATATGATGTCAATATCTCCGGTCTGGTAAGCACAACCATGCAGAATGAAGCCCGTCGTCTGCGTGC
CGAACGCTGGAAAGCGGAAAATCAGGAAGGGATGGCTGAGGTCGCCCGGTTTATTGAAATGAACGGCTCT
TTTGCTGACGAGAACAGGGGCTGGTGAAATGCAGTTTAAGGTTTACACCTATAAAAGAGAGAGCCGTTAT
CGTCTGTTTGTGGATGTACAGAGTGATATTATTGACACGCCCGGGCGACGGATGGTGATCCCCCTGGCCA
GTGCACGTCTGCTGTCAGATAAAGTCTCCCGTGAACTTTACCCGGTGGTGCATATCGGGGATGAAAGCTG
GCGCATGATGACCACCGATATGGCCAGTGTGCCGGTCTCCGTTATCGGGGAAGAAGTGGCTGATCTCAGC
CACCGCGAAAATGACATCAAAAACGCCATTAACCTGATGTTCTGGGGAATATAAATGTCAGGCTCCCTTA
TACACAGCCAGTCTGCAGGTCGACCATAGTGACTGGATATGTTGTGTTTTACAGTATTATGTAGTCTGTT
TTTTATGCAAAATCTAATTTAATATATTGATATTTATATCATTTTACGTTTCTCGTTCAGCTTTCTTGTA
CAAAGTGGTCTCGAGCCCGGGCGGCCGCTAACTAACTAAGGGTAAAAGGAATGTCTCCCTTGCCAGTACT
GCTAGGGTTTTTCTTTCAAACTATGGAAGCCCATTCAAGCTGCATATTACGATTTTGTTTTTCGCTTTTA
GAAAGTGGTTTAGATGAGATAATAGAAAAATTCTTGATCTCCGACAACGAGTACTTTTATTTTTTTTGCT
AATCACTTTACTCAATATTAGCTCGAAATCGTAGAAACGTAGACGGGTGCGGGATACCGAGTGGTGTAGT
TAAGAATTTTTATAAACCACGTGGCCCAAAAATATGAACCCAAAACGTTTATACATGAGTATACTTTAAG
AAGGCTATACCCCTTCGTGTTAGATGTAGTTTTAGCTACCCAACCCGAGTCTATGAGCTTGACTTCAGAT
GTAGAAGGCATTAAATCGTTTTGAATATTAATTAAAAAACGATGAAAATTAAATATTTAAAAGCAATCAT
ACGCTGAAAATTTAGTGCTGTGGCTAATCCTTCAACATGGAAATGCCATAAAAGTGACTTTGACAAAAAA
AAAAGTATATACAGGTAGTAAACTCATCTACTTCATTGACTTTGTTTACAGCATGTGGAAGGAGGAATAT
TTATTGCTAAATCGTAGTTTAACATTCAATAAGTAATACTATTGAAATTCGACAAGATTGGCCGCATGGA
TGAAAAAGAGGCATTTTGCTTTGGGAGAATTAGTTCAAATTAGAACTGAAAAAAAAAACTTTACGAGGCA
AAAATGTCGGATTGAGATCGTAAAAGTTCGCTCGTCGTCTTTTGCTTTGTGATTGTTTTCATGGATACAT
CTTGCTGGATATTTAAATTTTAGTACTATGTATAAGATATTCTATAAATGTTTTATCACCCAAACCTGTT
AGCGCCTTCTTAATTCTATTCAATCTGGCTTTTGCTCTGAGACTACTTCTTGGACTTTCACTACTTGTTA
GTTATACGGAATTTGTGTAATTAGAAGTGAAATAATCCTTTCTATTAGTAATGCGAGCTCGAATTCGAGT
CTAACTCCTTAACCACTCGGACATAGTGACTTATCTGACACTCATTGTAAATTAATATATATATAGGCAT
TTTGTTTAGTTAAAGGTACTTAAGTAATTAGTATAAACGAACCAATTTTATAATCAGGAAGTTAAGTGAA
TGGTAGCACATGTCGTAAAAATTGTGAATTTTTATTGAATAATATTTTAAATACAAGCCTTTCTAGACTA
GGTATACTCATAAACATATATGAGCAAAAGGATAGAGGAGATTACATTGCATCTTCTACAAATTTATTTA
TTGCCCTTTACTGAAAAATTAAATAATGAGTACTAAATGATAAAAAGCGCTCAGTACAAGAAAGATTGCA
AAAATATTGCATTCTTCATGAATTAAAGTTGCATATAAGGCATATTGAAAGTAATAGTACTAAAACAGCA
GTTAGCGAAAATTAATAGAATTATATTCGCAAGACAATTGTGACATTAAATTAAAAAATTGTAGAATTTT
TACTATCCTCTTTAACGCCATGAGCCTTTATAAAAAGGTTAAATTAGTTTTAACATTCTTTTTTTGAGTA
AGAGTTTACAATTTATCAAAACCTGTGTTATTATATTCATTAGTTTCAATTTATTAGCATCTAGAGAAAA
ATCAATTGGCAGTTACATTGTTGGAATTTATGAAGAAAAAGAATCTACAACGGAGAATAAGTTGCTGATC
GCTTTCCCTAAAATTGTATATTTTGCTGAGCTTATTTTGACATTTCGTTGAAGTTTTCTCTAATTCGCAT
TCATTTTAAGTAAAACAATGAGAAATAAAATTACAAAAAATACAAATTAAAATACAATTTTTAGCTATAA
TTATAGACGATGCCCTTGTATCCCATTCTGTCTCGCTTGCCCCTACTTTTTATCTTTTATATACCATAAT
GAACGCTGCCGCTACTAACCATACCCCGATTTTACATTTCGGACTCCCAAGGACGTACAAAATAGAAAAC
TATAGAAAAAAATAATCAGAAAATAGCATGTCATCTCTTTGTAAAACGCGTTTGCAAGAAGAAAGGAAAC
AATGGAGAAGAGATCATCCATTTGTATGTAAATTTTAGTAAACTTGAAGAAATCACTAACAACTTCTCTT
ACTTAGGGATTCTATGCAAAACCTTGTAAATCATCTGATGGAGGACTCGATTTAATGAATTGGAAGGTTG
GAATTCACTGGCCGTCGTTTTACAACGTCGTGACTGGGAAAACCCTGGCGTTACCCAACTTAATCGCCTT
GCAGCACATCCCCCTTTCGCCAGCTGGCGTAATAGCGAAGAGGCCCGCACCGATCGCCCTTCCCAACAGT
TGCGCAGCCTGAATGGCGAATGGCGCCTGATGCGGTATTTTCTCCTTACGCATCTGTGCGGTATTTCACA
CCGCATA
[95 nt withheld, positions 5468-5562]
T
[46 nt withheld, positions 5564-5609]
C
[114 nt withheld, positions 5611-5724]
ACATCGCCCTGATAGACGGTTTTTCGCCCTTTGACGTTGGAGTCCACGTTCTTT
[37 nt withheld, positions 5779-5815]
ACTCTATCTCGGGCTATTCTTTTGATTTATAAGGGATTTTGCCGATTTCGGTCTATTGGTTAAAAAATGA
GCTGATTTAACAAAAATTTAACGCGAATTTTAACAAAATATTAACGTTTACAATTTTATGGTGCACTCTC
AGTACAATCTGCTCTGATGCCGCATAGTTAAGCCAGCCCCGACACCCGCCAACACCCGCTGACGCGCCCT
GACGGGCTTGTCTGCTCCCGGCATCCGCTTACAGACAAGCTGTGACCGTCTCCGGGAGCTGCATGTGTCA
GAGGTTTTCACCGTCATCACCGAAACGCGCGAGACGAAAGGGCCTCGTGATACGCCTATTTTTATAGGTT
AATGTCATGATAATAATGGTTTCTTAGACGTCAGGTGGCACTTTTCGGGGAAATGTGCGCGGAACCCCTA
TTTGTTTATTTTTCTAAATACATTCAAATATGTATCCGCTCATGAGACAATAACCCTGATAAATGCTTCA
ATAATATTGAAAAAGGAAGAGTATGAGTATTCAACATTTCCGTGTCGCCCTTATTCCCTTTTTTGCGGCA
TTTTGCCTTCCTGTTTTTGCTCACCCAGAAACGCTGGTGAAAGTAAAAGATGCTGAAGATCAGTTGGGTG
CACGAGTGGGTTACATCGAACTGGATCTCAACAGCGGTAAGATCCTTGAGAGTTTTCGCCCCGAAGAACG
TTTTCCAATGATGAGCACTTTTAAAGTTCTGCTATGTGGCGCGGTATTATCCCGTATTGACGCCGGGCAA
GAGCAACTCGGTCGCCGCATACACTATTCTCAGAATGACTTGGTTGAGTACTCACCAGTCACAGAAAAGC
ATCTTACGGATGGCATGACAGTAAGAGAATTATGCAGTGCTGCCATAACCATGAGTGATAACACTGCGGC
CAACTTACTTCTGACAACGATCGGAGGACCGAAGGAGCTAACCGCTTTTTTGCACAACATGGGGGATCAT
GTAACTCGCCTTGATCGTTGGGAACCGGAGCTGAATGAAGCCATACCAAACGACGAGCGTGACACCACGA
TGCCTGTAGCAATGGCAACAACGTTGCGCAAACTATTAACTGGCGAACTACTTACTCTAGCTTCCCGGCA
ACAATTAATAGACTGGATGGAGGCGGATAAAGTTGCAGGACCACTTCTGCGCTCGGCCCTTCCGGCTGGC
TGGTTTATTGCTGATAAATCTGGAGCCGGTGAGCGTGGGTCTCGCGGTATCATTGCAGCACTGGGGCCAG
ATGGTAAGCCCTCCCGTATCGTAGTTATCTACACGACGGGGAGTCAGGCAACTATGGATGAACGAAATAG
ACAGATCGCTGAGATAGGTGCCTCACTGATTAAGCATTGGTAACTGTCAGACCAAGTTTACTCATATATA
CTTTAGATTGATTTAAAACTTCATTTTTAATTTAAAAGGATCTAGGTGAAGATCCTTTTTGATAATCTCA
TGACCAAAATCCCTTAACGTGAGTTTTCGTTCCACTGAGCGTCAGACCCCGTAGAAAAGATCAAAGGATC
TTCTTGAGATCCTTTTTTTCTGCGCGTAATCTGCTGCTTGCAAACAAAAAAACCACCGCTACCAGCGGTG
GTTTGTTTGCCGGATCAAGAGCTACCAACTCTTTTTCCGAAGGTAACTGGCTTCAGCAGAGCGCAGATAC
CAAATACTGTCCTTCTAGTGTAGCCGTAGTTAGGCCACCACTTCAAGAACTCTGTAGCACCGCCTACATA
CCTCGCTCTGCTAATCCTGTTACCAGTGGCTGCTGCCAGTGGCGATAAGTCGTGTCTTACCGGGTTGGAC
TCAAGACGATAGTTACCGGATAAGGCGCAGCGGTCGGGCTGAACGGGGGGTTCGTGCACACAGCCCAGCT
TGGAGCGAACGACCTACACCGAACTGAGATACCTACAGCGTGAGCTATGAGAAAGCGCCACGCTTCCCGA
AGGGAGAAAGGCGGACAGGTATCCGGTAAGCGGCAGGGTCGGAACAGGAGAGCGCACGAGGGAGCTTCCA
GGGGGAAACGCCTGGTATCTTTATAGTCCTGTCGGGTTTCGCCACCTCTGACTTGAGCGTCGATTTTTGT
GATGCTCGTCAGGGGGGCGGAGCCTATGGAAAAACGCCAGCAACGCGGCCTTTTTACGGTTCCTGGCCTT
TTGCTGGCCTTTTGCTCACATGTTCTTTCCTGCGTTATCCCCTGATTCTGTGGATAACCGTATTACCGCC
TTTGAGTGAGCTGATACCGCTCGCCGCAGCCGAACGACCGAGCGCAGCGAGTCAGTGAGCGAGGAAGCGG
AAGAGCGCCCAATACGCAAACCGCCTCTCCCCGCGCGTTGGCCGATTCATTAATGCAGCTGGCACGACAG
GTTTCCCGACTGGAAAGCGGGCAGTGAGCGCAACGCAATTAATGTGAGTTAGCTCACTCATTAGGCACCC
CAGGCTTTACACTTTATGCTTCCGGCTCGTATGTTGTGTGGAATTGTGAGCGGATAACAATTTCACACAG
GAAACAGCTATGACCATGATTACGCCAAGCTTNNNNNNNNNNNNNNNNNNNNNNNNNNNNNNNNNNNNNN
NNNNNNNNNNNNNNNNNNNNNNNNNNNNNNNNNNNNNNNNNNNNNNNNNNNNNNNNNNNNNNNNNNNNNN
NNNNNNNNNNNNNNNNNNNNNNNNNNNNNNNNNNNNNNNNNNNNNNNNNNNNNNNNNNNNNNNNNNNNNN
NNNNNNNNNNNNNNNNNNNNNNNNNNNNNNNNNNNNNNNNNNNNNNNNNNNNNNNNNNNNNNNNNNNNNN
NNNNNNNNNNNNNNNNNNNNNNNNNNNNNNNNNNNNNNNNNNNNNNNNNNNNNNNNNNNNNNNNNNNNNN
NNNNNNNNNNNNNNNNNNNNNNNNNNNNNNNNNNNNNNNNNNNNNNNNNNNNNNNNNNNNNNNNNNNNNN
NNNNNNNNNNNNNNNNNNNNNNNNNNNNNNNNNNNNNNNNNNNNNNNNNNNNNNNNNNNNNNNNNNNNNN
NNNNNNNNNNNNNNNNNNNNNNNNNNNNNNNNNNNNNNNNNNNNNNNNNNNNNNNNNNNNNNNNNNNNNN
NNNNNNNNNNNNNNNNNNNNNNNNNNNNNNNNNNNNNNNNNNNNNNNNNNNNNNNNNNNNNNNNNNNNNN
NNNNNNNNNNNNNNNNNNNNNNNNNNNNNNNNNNNNNNNNNNNNNNNNNNNNNNNNNNNNNNNNNNNNNN
NNNNNNNNNNNNNNNNNNNNNNNNNNNNNNNNNNNNNNNNNNNNNNNNNNNNNNNNNNNNNNNNNNNNNN
NNNNNNNNNNNNNNNNNNNNNNNNNNNNNNNNNNNNNNNNNNNNNNNNNNNNNNNNNNNNNNNNNNNNNN
NNNNNNNNNNNNNNNNNNNNNNNNNNNNNNNNNNNNNNNNNNNNNNNNNNNNNNNNNNNNNNNNNNNNNN
NNNNNNNNNNNNNNNNNNNNNNNNNNNNNNNNNNNNNNNNNNNNNNNNNNNNNNNNNNNNNNNNNNNNNN
NNNNNNNNNNNNNNNNNNNNNNNNNNNNNNNNNNNNNNNNNNNNNNNNNNNNNNNNNNNNNNNNNNNNNN
NNNNNNNNNNNNNNNNNNNNNNNNNNNNNNNNNNNNNNNNNNNNNNNNNNNNNNNNNNNNNNNNNNNNNN
NNNNNNNNNNNNNNNNNNNNNNNNNNNNNNNNNNNNNNNNNNNNNNNNNNNNNNNNNNNNNNNNNNNNNN
NNNNNNNNNNNNNNNNNNNNNNNNNNNNNNNNNNNNNNNNNNNNNNNNNNNNNNNNNNNNNNNNNNNNNN
NNNNNNNNNNNNNNNNNNNNNNNNNNNNNNNNNNNNNNNNNNNNNNNNNNNNNNNNNNNNNNNNNNNNNN
NNNNNNNNNNNNNNNNNNNNNNNNNNNNNNNNNNNNNNNNNNNNNNNNNNNNNNNNNNNNNNNNNNNNNN
NNNNNNNNNNNNNNNNNNNNNNNNNNNNNNNNNNNNNNNNNNNNNNNNNNNNNNNNNNNNNNNNNNNNNN
NNNNNNNNNNNNNNNNNNNNNNNNNNNNNNNNNNNNNNNNNNNNNNNNNNNNNNNNNNNNNNNNNNNNNN
NNNNNNNNNNNNNNNNNNNNNNNNNNNNNNNNNNNNNNNNNNNNNNNNNNNNNNNNNNNNNNNNNNNNNN
NNNNNNNNNNNNNNNNNNNNNNNNNNNNNNNNNNNNNNNNNNNNNNNNNNNNNNNNNNNNNNNNNNNNNN
NNNNNNNNNNNNNNNNNNNNNNNNNNNNNNNNNNNNNNNNNNNNNNNNNNNNNNNNNNNNNNNNNNNNNN
NNNNNNNNNNNNNNNNNNNNNNNNNNNNNNNNNNNNNNNNNNNNNNNNNNNNNNNNNNNNNNNNNNNNNN
NNNNNNNNNNNNNNNNNNNNNNNNNNNNNNNNNNNNNNNNNNNNNNNNNNNNNNNNNNNNNNNNNNNNNN
NNNNNNNNNNNNNNNNNNNNNNNNNNNNNNNNNNNNNNNNNNNNNNNNNNNNNNNNNNNNNNNNNNNNNN
NNNNNNNNNNNNNNNNNNNNNNNNNNNNNNNNNNNNNNNNNNNNNNNNNNNNNNNNNNNNNNNNNNNNNN
NNNNNNNNNNNNNNNNNNNNNNNNNNNNNNNNNNNNNNNNNNNNNNNNNNNNNNNNNNNNNNNNNNNNNN
NNNNNNNNNNNNNNNNNNNNNNNNNNNNNNNNNNNNNNNNNNNNNNNNNNNNNNNNNNNNNNNNNNNNNN
NNNNNNNNNNNNNNNNNNNNNNNNNNNNNNNNNNNNNNNNNNNNNNNNNNNNNNNNNNNNNNNNNNNNNN
NNNNNNNNNNNNN
Features (pLannotate 1.2.2; 24 found; start..end, strand, type, name):
      1..23      -  misc_feature   MCS (fragment): pUC18/19 multiple cloning site
     49..1200    +  promoter       nmt1 P41 promoter: mutant nmt1 promoter from Schizosaccharomyces pombe, conferring medium strength thiamine-repressible expression
   1315..1439    +  protein_bind   attR1: mutant version of attR; recombination site for the Gateway® LR reaction LR Clonase™
   1464..1494    +  promoter       lac UV5 promoter: E. coli lac promoter with an "up" mutation
   1518..1547    +  promoter       cat promoter (fragment): promoter of the E. coli cat gene encoding chloramphenicol acetyltransferase
   1548..2207    +  CDS            CmR: chloramphenicol acetyltransferase; cat; confers resistance to chloramphenicol
   2386..2544    +  CDS            ccdA (fragment): CCDA_ECO57 - Also known as H, letA. Experimental evidence at protein level: Swiss-Prot protein existence level 1. Antitoxin component of a type II toxin-antitoxin (TA) system which inhibits the post-segregational killing (PSK) of plasmid-free cells, also referred to as a plasmid addiction system. Binds to and blocks the activity of CcdB; will also remove bound CcdB protein from the CcdB-GyrA complex by forming a CcdA-CcdB complex, a process termed rejuvenation. Functions as a transcriptional corepressor for the ccdAB operon, repression also requires CcdB (By similarity). From Escherichia coli
   2549..2851    +  CDS            ccdB: CCDB_ECOLI - Also known as G, letB, letD. Experimental evidence at protein level: Swiss-Prot protein existence level 1. Toxic component of a type II toxin-antitoxin (TA) system, functioning in plasmid maintainence. Responsible for the post- segregational killing (PSK) of plasmid-free cells, also referred to as a plasmid addiction system. Half-life of over 2 hours. Cell killing by CcdB is accompanied by filamentation, defects in chromosome and plasmid segregation, defects in cell division, formation of anucleate cells, decreased DNA synthesis and plasmid loss. Interferes with the activity of DN
   2895..3019    -  protein_bind   attR2: mutant version of attR; recombination site for the Gateway® LR reaction LR Clonase™
   4124..4907    -  rep_origin     ars1: Schizosaccharomyces pombe autonomously replicating sequence ars1
   5068..5133    +  CDS            hus5 (fragment): UBC9_SCHPO - Also known as ubc9. Experimental evidence at protein level: Swiss-Prot protein existence level 1. Catalyzes the covalent attachment of ubiquitin-like protein SUMO/Smt3 to other proteins. Required for efficient recovery from DNA damage or S-phase arrest and normal mitosis. This may be as part of a checkpoint independent recovery process. From Schizosaccharomyces pombe (strain 972 / ATCC 24843) (Fission yeast).
   5187..5255    +  CDS            hus5 (fragment): UBC9_SCHPO - Also known as ubc9. Experimental evidence at protein level: Swiss-Prot protein existence level 1. Catalyzes the covalent attachment of ubiquitin-like protein SUMO/Smt3 to other proteins. Required for efficient recovery from DNA damage or S-phase arrest and normal mitosis. This may be as part of a checkpoint independent recovery process. From Schizosaccharomyces pombe (strain 972 / ATCC 24843) (Fission yeast).
   5253..5410    +  CDS            lacZα (fragment): LacZα fragment of β-galactosidase; lacZ fragment
   5416..5467    -  misc_feature   bom (fragment): basis of mobility region from pBR322
   5486..5941    +  rep_origin     f1 ori (sequence partly withheld): f1 bacteriophage origin of replication; arrow indicates direction of (+) strand synthesis
   5942..5991    -  misc_feature   bom (fragment): basis of mobility region from pBR322
   6093..6128    -  CDS            rop (fragment): Rop protein, which maintains plasmids at low copy number; rop
   6223..6327    +  promoter       AmpR promoter: bla
   6328..7188    +  CDS            AmpR: β-lactamase; bla; confers resistance to ampicillin, carbenicillin, and related antibiotics
   7359..7947    +  rep_origin     ori: high-copy-number ColE1/pMB1/pBR322/pUC origin of replication
   8130..8222    +  CDS            lacI (fragment): lac repressor; lacI; The lac repressor binds to the lac operator to inhibit transcription in E. coli. This inhibition can be relieved by adding lactose or isopropyl-β-D-thiogalactopyranoside (IPTG).
   8235..8256    +  protein_bind   CAP binding site: CAP binding activates transcription in the presence of cAMP. E. coli catabolite activator protein
   8271..8301    +  promoter       lac promoter: promoter for the E. coli lac operon
   8309..8325    +  protein_bind   lac operator: The lac repressor binds to the lac operator to inhibit transcription in E. coli. This inhibition can be relieved by adding lactose or isopropyl-β-D-thiogalactopyranoside (IPTG). lac repressor encoded by lacI
