[The description below was written by a language model from this plasmid's Addgene catalogue record and pLannotate feature annotations shown in this document.]
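Description:
pREP82xV5_ccdB is an empty Gateway destination vector for protein expression in the fission yeast Schizosaccharomyces pombe, built on the episomal pREP-X backbone. In yeast it replicates through the S. pombe ars1 autonomously replicating sequence and is selected by the ura4+ marker. The ura4+ marker is listed in the catalogue fields but was not picked up in the automated feature table, which leaves the region after the lac operator unannotated. For propagation in E. coli the plasmid carries a high-copy ColE1/pUC-type origin, an ampicillin resistance gene and an f1 origin, along with assorted pUC-derived lac fragments that are backbone remnants.

Expression is driven by a thiamine-repressible nmt1 promoter. The depositor describes it as the nmt1** variant, the very weak version of the series, whereas the annotation software labelled the same region as the medium-strength P41 mutant; the two alleles differ only slightly, so the depositor's designation is probably the more reliable. Downstream lies an N-terminal double V5 epitope tag (also not annotated in the table), followed by an attR1-CmR-ccdB-attR2 cassette that was inserted into the backbone through XhoI sites. In an LR recombination reaction, an entry clone's attL-flanked coding sequence replaces the chloramphenicol resistance gene and the ccdB gyrase toxin. Standard E. coli strains then survive only if they received a recombined plasmid, while the unrecombined vector must be maintained in a ccdB-tolerant strain.

The resulting clone expresses the protein of interest as a 2xV5 fusion at low, thiamine-regulated levels, which suits detection or immunoprecipitation without strong overexpression. An NdeI site between the tag and attR1 allows further tags to be added by conventional cloning.
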