Addgene plasmid #79020: pREP82xV5_ccdB
Purpose: (Empty Backbone) Gateway destination vector for S. pombe. Allow sequence of interest to be fused to N-terminal double V5 epitope tag.attR1-CmR-ccdB-attR2 cassette, nmt1** (AT) promoter, ura4+ selection
Depositing lab: Göran Akusjärvi & Pernilla Bjerling. Depositing organization: Uppsala University.
Backbone
  Vector backbone: pREP-X
  Backbone manufacturer: Basi, et al., PMID 8422997
  Vector type: Yeast Expression
  Selectable markers: URA4+
  Tag / fusion protein: double V5 epitope tag (N terminal on backbone)
Growth in bacteria
  Bacterial resistance: Chloramphenicol and Ampicillin, 25 & 100 μg/mL
  Growth temperature: 37°C
  Growth strain: ccdB Survival
  Copy number: Unknown
Gene/Insert
  Gene/Insert name: None
  Tag / fusion protein: double V5 epitope tag (N terminal on backbone)
Terms and licenses: Academic/Nonprofit Terms; Industry Terms: Not Available to Industry
Depositor comments: NdeI site between V5 tag and attR1 element can be used to introduce additional tag(s) by conventional cloning. nmt1/nmt1*/nmt1** - thiamine repressible promoter wt/weak/very weak, correspondingly. 2xV5-attR1-CmR-ccdB-attR2 cassette was introduced into pREP-X vectors by XhoI sites
How to cite: pREP82xV5_ccdB was a gift from Göran Akusjärvi & Pernilla Bjerling (Addgene plasmid # 79020 ; http://n2t.net/addgene:79020 ; RRID:Addgene_79020)
