>Addgene plasmid #79020 | pREP82xV5_ccdB | addgene partial sequence | sequence record 151926 | CAT-R 5'-GCAACTGACTGAAATGCCTC-3'
ACGGTGGTATATCCAGTGATTTTTTTCTCCATTTTAGCTTCCTTAGCTCCTGAAAATCTCGACGGATCCT
AACTCAAAATCCACACATTATACGAGCCGGAAGCATAAAGTGTAAAGCCTGGGGTGCCTAATGCGGCCGC
CATAGTGACTGGATATGTTGTGTTTTACAGTATTATGTAGTCTGTTTTTTATGCAAAATCTAATTTAATA
TATTGATATTTATATCATTTTACGTTTCTCGTTCAGCTTTTTTGTACAAACTTGTCATATGACCAGTAGA
GTCAAGACCAAGCAAGGGATTGGGAATAGGCTTACCAGCACCAGTACTGTCCAAGCCTAACAAAGGGTTA
GGAATAGGTTTACCCATAGACTCGAGGTATGATTTAACAAAGCGACTATAAGTCAGAAAGTGAGAATGAG
ATTGAAATAATTAATTCAACTTATTCAATTGATGATATGCCAGGATTCCTCTTCCATCTTCAATGTTTCG
ATTAACAGGTCCATTATCCGGTTTTTAGTTTCGCTGCACATTGCCGAATGACAATCGGATTCCTTTAAGC
TTTGCTTTTGCCCTGTTTTCTCTCCCCAGTAATCGTTGGGTGACTGAACCATCCAGTAGCCGAGAGTTAC
GTTTTTCCTGATTTAATAAATATCCATATCTATTTGTCTCGTGGTGTTTTACAGCAACTAACCGAAATTA
CTATTTTGCATCATCCAACCATAAAGAGACAACAATAATTCTAGAAAACATATAACAAGTGTTTTTTTCT
ATTTACGTCTCATACGCAAAGTCCACTTTACCATGTTTTGG
