>Addgene plasmid #79020 | pREP82xV5_ccdB | addgene partial sequence | sequence record 151929 | M13pUC-Rev 5'-AGCGGATAACAATTTCACACAGG-3'
GACGAAACTTTTTGACATCTAATTTATTCTGTTCCAACACCCATGTTTATAACCAAGTTTTATCTTGTTT
GTCTACATGGTATTTTACATTCATCTACATACATCTTTCATTGGCTTTGTACATAGTTATCATTACAAGT
CTAAAAAAATTCACTCTTTTCTTATTCAATGTCAATCCAAGAGAAAAGATTGTGGTAATGTTGTAGGAGC
ATGTTTAATAAATTACTATAGCAAATTACTTTTTATTCCCAAGGTGTTTATCTATAATAGTTAATATTTT
AGTCGCTACATAAAATTTTACCAAAGAGTACTTGTATACTAATTCTAAATGCCTTCTGACATAAAACGCC
TAGGAAAACAAACGCAAACAAGGCATCGACTTTTTCAATAACCAACCAAAAAAATTTTACATTAGTCTTT
TTTTAATGCTGAGAAAGTCTTTGCTGATATGCCTTCCAACCAGCTTCTCTATATCTCTTGGCTTCGACAA
CAGGATTACGACCAGCTCCATAGACTCCACGACCAACAATGATGATATCGCTACCGCAGTTTACAATCAC
TTCTTCAGGAGTACGATATTGCTGTCCCAGCCCGTCTCCTTTAACATCCAAGCCGATACCAGGGGACATA
GTTATGTAGTCGCTTTGAAGGTTAGGAAATCGACGACCAGCTATAAAGCCAAAGCAAAAATCGGTATGCT
TCTCAAACCATTCTAAGGTTTTCTCTGTGTAGGAACCAGTAGCCAAAGAGCCTTTGGAAGACATTTCAGC
CAAAAGCAAGAGACCACGTCCCAAAGG
